Addgene plasmid #172418: MAC-ANPEP
Purpose: MAC-tagged gene expression
Depositing lab: Markku Varjosalo. Publication: SARS-CoV-2-host proteome interactions for antiviral drug discovery. Liu X, Huuskonen S, Laitinen T, Redchuk T, Bogacheva M, Salokas K, Pohner I, Ohman T, Tonduru AK, Hassinen A, Gawriyski L, Keskitalo S, Vartiainen MK, Pietiainen V, Poso A, Varjosalo M. Mol Syst Biol. 2021 Nov;17(11):e10396. doi: 10.15252/msb.202110396. PubMed 34709727.
Backbone
  Vector backbone: MAC-tag-N
  Vector type: Mammalian Expression
  Selectable markers: Hygromycin
Growth in bacteria
  Bacterial resistance: Ampicillin, 100 μg/mL
  Growth temperature: 37°C
  Growth strain: DH5alpha
  Copy number: Unknown
Gene/Insert
  Gene/Insert name: Aminopeptidase N (AP-N) (CD antigen CD13) (alt name: ANPEP)
  Species: H. sapiens (human)
  Entrez Gene: ANPEP (a.k.a. AP-M, AP-N, APN, CD13, GP150, LAP1, P150, PEPN, hAPN)
  Promoter: CMV promoter
  Tag / fusion protein: MAC-tag (N terminal on backbone)
  Cloning method: Gateway Cloning
  Sequencing primers: 5′ CMVfor :CGCAAATGGGCGGTAGGCGTG; 3′ pCR3.1-BGHrev: TAGAAGGCACAGTCGAGG
Terms and licenses: Academic/Nonprofit Terms; Industry Terms
How to cite: MAC-ANPEP was a gift from Markku Varjosalo (Addgene plasmid # 172418 ; http://n2t.net/addgene:172418 ; RRID:Addgene_172418)
