[The description below was written by a language model from this plasmid's Addgene catalogue record and pLannotate feature annotations shown in this document.]
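Description:
MAC-ANPEP is a mammalian expression plasmid built on the MAC-tag-N backbone, in which human aminopeptidase N (ANPEP, also known as CD13) was inserted by Gateway cloning so that it carries the MAC-tag at its N-terminus. The annotated sequence is about 9.2 kb. In E. coli the plasmid replicates from a high-copy ColE1/pUC-type origin and is selected with ampicillin through the β-lactamase gene. A partial f1 origin and leftover lac promoter/operator and lacI fragments are backbone remnants.

The expression cassette is driven by the CMV enhancer and promoter. Immediately downstream are short matches to tet operator-containing promoters, which suggests a tetracycline-regulatable CMV/TetO arrangement, although the catalogue fields list only a CMV promoter. The open reading frame begins with a BirA-derived biotin ligase, followed by an HA epitope and two Strep-Tag II motifs. Together these make up the MAC-tag. An attB1 site links the tag to the ANPEP coding sequence, which is followed by attB2 and a bovine growth hormone polyadenylation signal. This tag design supports both Strep-based affinity purification and proximity-dependent biotinylation of neighbouring proteins from a single construct.

Downstream, an FRT site sits directly before a hygromycin resistance gene that has no evident full promoter of its own and ends in an SV40 poly(A) signal. This layout is typical of FLP-mediated integration into a genomic FRT landing site, where correct insertion activates hygromycin resistance and gives stable, isogenic cell lines. The stated purpose is MAC-tagged gene expression, and the plasmid was deposited with a study mapping SARS-CoV-2–host protein interactions.
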