Features (pLannotate 1.2.2; 27 found; start..end, strand, type, name):
    201..789     -  rep_origin     ori: high-copy-number ColE1/pMB1/pBR322/pUC origin of replication
    960..1820    -  CDS            AmpR: β-lactamase; bla; confers resistance to ampicillin, carbenicillin, and related antibiotics
   1821..1925    -  promoter       AmpR promoter: bla
   1984..2036    -  misc_feature   bom (fragment): basis of mobility region from pBR322
   2191..2570    +  enhancer       CMV enhancer: human cytomegalovirus immediate early enhancer
   2571..2774    +  promoter       CMV promoter: human cytomegalovirus (CMV) immediate early promoter
   2776..2795    +  promoter       PLtetO-1 promoter (fragment): modified phage lambda PL promoter with tet operator sites (Lutz and Bujard, 1997)
   2797..2816    +  promoter       PLtetO-1 promoter (fragment): modified phage lambda PL promoter with tet operator sites (Lutz and Bujard, 1997)
   2824..2857    +  promoter       TRE3GV promoter (fragment): 3rd-generation Tet-responsive promoter that can be activated by binding of Tet-On® 3G, optimized for retroviral and lentiviral vectors
   3017..3979    +  CDS            birA: BIRA_ECOLI - Also known as bioR, dhbB. Experimental evidence at protein level: Swiss-Prot protein existence level 1. Acts both as a biotin--[acetyl-CoA-carboxylase] ligase and a biotin-operon repressor. In the presence of ATP, BirA activates biotin to form the BirA-biotinyl-5'-adenylate (BirA-bio-5'-AMP or holoBirA) complex. HoloBirA can either transfer the biotinyl moiety to the biotin carboxyl carrier protein (BCCP) subunit of acetyl-CoA carboxylase, or bind to the biotin operator site and inhibit transcription of the operon. From Escherichia coli (strain K12).
   3980..4005    +  CDS            3xHA (fragment): three tandem HA epitope tags
   4037..4056    +  CDS            Strep-Tag II (fragment): peptide that binds Strep-Tactin®, an engineered form of streptavidin
   4097..4119    +  CDS            Strep-Tag II (fragment): peptide that binds Strep-Tactin®, an engineered form of streptavidin
   4133..4157    +  protein_bind   attB1: mutant version of attB; recombination site for the Gateway® BP reaction BP Clonase™
   4163..7063    +  CDS            ANPEP: AMPN_HUMAN - Also known as APN, CD13, PEPN. Experimental evidence at protein level: Swiss-Prot protein existence level 1. (Microbial infection) Mediates as well Human cytomegalovirus (HCMV) infection. From Homo sapiens (Human).
   7068..7092    -  protein_bind   attB2: mutant version of attB; recombination site for the Gateway® BP reaction BP Clonase™
   7136..7360    +  polyA_signal   bGH poly(A) signal: bovine growth hormone polyadenylation signal
   7364..7385    +  promoter       SV40 promoter (fragment): SV40 enhancer and early promoter
   7406..7639    +  rep_origin     f1 ori (fragment) (sequence partly withheld): f1 bacteriophage origin of replication; arrow indicates direction of (+) strand synthesis
   7644..7691    +  protein_bind   FRT: FLP-mediated recombination occurs in the 8-bp core sequence TCTAGAAA (Turan and Bode, 2011). FLP recombinase from the Saccharomyces cerevisiae 2μ plasmid
   7699..8721    +  CDS            HygR: aminoglycoside phosphotransferase from E. coli; aph(4)-Ia; confers resistance to hygromycin
   8731..8856    +  CDS            ble (fragment): BLE_KLEPN - Experimental evidence at protein level: Swiss-Prot protein existence level 1. Binding protein with a strong affinity to the bleomycin family of antibiotics. Binds to CL990; an antimitotic-antibiotic compound. From Klebsiella pneumoniae.
   8851..8972    +  polyA_signal   SV40 poly(A) signal: SV40 polyadenylation signal
   9045..9061    -  protein_bind   lac operator: The lac repressor binds to the lac operator to inhibit transcription in E. coli. This inhibition can be relieved by adding lactose or isopropyl-β-D-thiogalactopyranoside (IPTG). lac repressor encoded by lacI
   9069..9099    -  promoter       lac promoter: promoter for the E. coli lac operon
   9114..9135    -  protein_bind   CAP binding site: CAP binding activates transcription in the presence of cAMP. E. coli catabolite activator protein
   9148..18      -  CDS            lacI (fragment) (across the origin): lac repressor; lacI; The lac repressor binds to the lac operator to inhibit transcription in E. coli. This inhibition can be relieved by adding lactose or isopropyl-β-D-thiogalactopyranoside (IPTG).
>Addgene plasmid #172418 | MAC-ANPEP | addgene full sequence | sequence record 340214 | Addgene NGS Result
GGTTTGCGTATTGGGCGCTCTTCCGCTTCCTCGCTCACTGACTCGCTGCGCTCGGTCGTTCGGCTGCGGC
GAGCGGTATCAGCTCACTCAAAGGCGGTAATACGGTTATCCACAGAATCAGGGGATAACGCAGGAAAGAA
CATGTGAGCAAAAGGCCAGCAAAAGGCCAGGAACCGTAAAAAGGCCGCGTTGCTGGCGTTTTTCCATAGG
CTCCGCCCCCCTGACGAGCATCACAAAAATCGACGCTCAAGTCAGAGGTGGCGAAACCCGACAGGACTAT
AAAGATACCAGGCGTTTCCCCCTGGAAGCTCCCTCGTGCGCTCTCCTGTTCCGACCCTGCCGCTTACCGG
ATACCTGTCCGCCTTTCTCCCTTCGGGAAGCGTGGCGCTTTCTCATAGCTCACGCTGTAGGTATCTCAGT
TCGGTGTAGGTCGTTCGCTCCAAGCTGGGCTGTGTGCACGAACCCCCCGTTCAGCCCGACCGCTGCGCCT
TATCCGGTAACTATCGTCTTGAGTCCAACCCGGTAAGACACGACTTATCGCCACTGGCAGCAGCCACTGG
TAACAGGATTAGCAGAGCGAGGTATGTAGGCGGTGCTACAGAGTTCTTGAAGTGGTGGCCTAACTACGGC
TACACTAGAAGAACAGTATTTGGTATCTGCGCTCTGCTGAAGCCAGTTACCTTCGGAAAAAGAGTTGGTA
GCTCTTGATCCGGCAAACAAACCACCGCTGGTAGCGGTGGTTTTTTTGTTTGCAAGCAGCAGATTACGCG
CAGAAAAAAAGGATCTCAAGAAGATCCTTTGATCTTTTCTACGGGGTCTGACGCTCAGTGGAACGAAAAC
TCACGTTAAGGGATTTTGGTCATGAGATTATCAAAAAGGATCTTCACCTAGATCCTTTTAAATTAAAAAT
GAAGTTTTAAATCAATCTAAAGTATATATGAGTAAACTTGGTCTGACAGTTACCAATGCTTAATCAGTGA
GGCACCTATCTCAGCGATCTGTCTATTTCGTTCATCCATAGTTGCCTGACTCCCCGTCGTGTAGATAACT
ACGATACGGGAGGGCTTACCATCTGGCCCCAGTGCTGCAATGATACCGCGAGACCCACGCTCACCGGCTC
CAGATTTATCAGCAATAAACCAGCCAGCCGGAAGGGCCGAGCGCAGAAGTGGTCCTGCAACTTTATCCGC
CTCCATCCAGTCTATTAATTGTTGCCGGGAAGCTAGAGTAAGTAGTTCGCCAGTTAATAGTTTGCGCAAC
GTTGTTGCCATTGCTACAGGCATCGTGGTGTCACGCTCGTCGTTTGGTATGGCTTCATTCAGCTCCGGTT
CCCAACGATCAAGGCGAGTTACATGATCCCCCATGTTGTGCAAAAAAGCGGTTAGCTCCTTCGGTCCTCC
GATCGTTGTCAGAAGTAAGTTGGCCGCAGTGTTATCACTCATGGTTATGGCAGCACTGCATAATTCTCTT
ACTGTCATGCCATCCGTAAGATGCTTTTCTGTGACTGGTGAGTACTCAACCAAGTCATTCTGAGAATAGT
GTATGCGGCGACCGAGTTGCTCTTGCCCGGCGTCAATACGGGATAATACCGCGCCACATAGCAGAACTTT
AAAAGTGCTCATCATTGGAAAACGTTCTTCGGGGCGAAAACTCTCAAGGATCTTACCGCTGTTGAGATCC
AGTTCGATGTAACCCACTCGTGCACCCAACTGATCTTCAGCATCTTTTACTTTCACCAGCGTTTCTGGGT
GAGCAAAAACAGGAAGGCAAAATGCCGCAAAAAAGGGAATAAGGGCGACACGGAAATGTTGAATACTCAT
ACTCTTCCTTTTTCAATATTATTGAAGCATTTATCAGGGTTATTGTCTCATGAGCGGATACATATTTGAA
TGTATTTAGAAAAATAAACAAATAGGGGTTCCGCGCACATTTCCCCGAAAAGTGCCACCTGACGTCGACG
GATCGGGAGATCTCCCGATCCCCTATGGTGCACTCTCAGTACAATCTGCTCTGATGCCGCATAGTTAAGC
CAGTATCTGCTCCCTGCTTGTGTGTTGGAGGTCGCTGAGTAGTGCGCGAGCAAAATTTAAGCTACAACAA
GGCAAGGCTTGACCGACAATTGCATGAAGAATCTGCTTAGGGTTAGGCGTTTTGCGCTGCTTCGCGATGT
ACGGGCCAGATATACGCGTTGACATTGATTATTGACTAGTTATTAATAGTAATCAATTACGGGGTCATTA
GTTCATAGCCCATATATGGAGTTCCGCGTTACATAACTTACGGTAAATGGCCCGCCTGGCTGACCGCCCA
ACGACCCCCGCCCATTGACGTCAATAATGACGTATGTTCCCATAGTAACGCCAATAGGGACTTTCCATTG
ACGTCAATGGGTGGAGTATTTACGGTAAACTGCCCACTTGGCAGTACATCAAGTGTATCATATGCCAAGT
ACGCCCCCTATTGACGTCAATGACGGTAAATGGCCCGCCTGGCATTATGCCCAGTACATGACCTTATGGG
ACTTTCCTACTTGGCAGTACATCTACGTATTAGTCATCGCTATTACCATGGTGATGCGGTTTTGGCAGTA
CATCAATGGGCGTGGATAGCGGTTTGACTCACGGGGATTTCCAAGTCTCCACCCCATTGACGTCAATGGG
AGTTTGTTTTGGCACCAAAATCAACGGGACTTTCCAAAATGTCGTAACAACTCCGCCCCATTGACGCAAA
TGGGCGGTAGGCGTGTACGGTGGGAGGTCTATATAAGCAGAGCTCTCCCTATCAGTGATAGAGATCTCCC
TATCAGTGATAGAGATCGTCGACGAGCTCGTTTAGTGAACCGTCAGATCGCCTGGAGACGCCATCCACGC
TGTTTTGACCTCCATAGAAGACACCGGGACCGATCCAGCCTCCGGACTCTAGCGTTTAAACTTAAGCTTG
GTACCGAGCTCGGATCCACTAGTCCAGTGTGGTGGAATTCTGCAGATATCCAGCACAGTGGCGGCCGCTC
GAGACCATGAAGGACAACACCGTGCCCCTGAAGCTGATCGCCCTGCTGGCCAACGGCGAGTTCCACTCTG
GCGAGCAGCTGGGCGAGACACTGGGCATGAGCAGAGCCGCCATCAACAAGCACATCCAGACCCTGCGGGA
CTGGGGCGTGGACGTGTTCACAGTGCCCGGCAAGGGCTACAGCCTGCCCGAGCCCATCCAGCTGCTGAAC
GCCAAGCAGATCCTGGGCCAGCTGGATGGCGGATCTGTGGCCGTGCTGCCCGTGATCGACAGCACCAACC
AGTATCTGCTCGACCGGATCGGCGAGCTGAAGTCCGGCGACGCCTGTATCGCCGAGTACCAGCAGGCCGG
CAGAGGCGGCAGGGGCAGAAAGTGGTTCAGCCCCTTCGGCGCCAACCTGTACCTGAGCATGTTCTGGAGA
CTGGAACAGGGCCCAGCCGCCGCTATTGGCCTGAGCCTGGTCATCGGCATCGTGATGGCCGAGGTGCTGC
GGAAGCTGGGCGCCGACAAAGTGCGCGTGAAGTGGCCCAACGACCTGTATCTGCAGGACCGGAAGCTGGC
CGGCATCCTGGTGGAACTGACCGGCAAAACAGGCGACGCCGCCCAGATCGTGATCGGCGCTGGCATCAAC
ATGGCCATGCGGCGGGTGGAAGAGAGCGTGGTCAACCAGGGCTGGATCACCCTGCAGGAAGCCGGCATCA
ACCTGGACCGGAACACCCTGGCCGCCATGCTGATCAGAGAGCTGAGAGCCGCCCTGGAACTGTTCGAGCA
GGAAGGCCTGGCCCCCTACCTGAGCAGATGGGAGAAGCTGGACAACTTCATCAACCGGCCCGTGAAACTG
ATCATCGGCGACAAAGAGATCTTCGGCATCAGCCGGGGCATCGACAAGCAGGGGGCCCTGCTCCTGGAAC
AGGACGGCATCATCAAGCCCTGGATGGGCGGCGAGATCAGCCTGCGGAGCGCCGAGAAGTACCCATACGA
TGTTCCTGACTATGCCGGTACCGAGCTCGGATCCACCATGGCTAGCTGGAGCCACCCGCAGTTCGAGAAA
GGTGGAGGTTCCGGAGGTGGATCGGGAGGTGGATCGTGGAGCCACCCGCAGTTCGAAAAAGCGGCCGATA
TCACAAGTTTGTACAAAAAAGCAGGCTACAAAATGGCCAAGGGCTTCTATATTTCCAAGTCCCTGGGCAT
CCTGGGGATCCTCCTGGGCGTGGCAGCCGTGTGCACAATCATCGCACTGTCAGTGGTGTACTCCCAGGAG
AAGAACAAGAACGCCAACAGCTCCCCCGTGGCCTCCACCACCCCGTCCGCCTCAGCCACCACCAACCCCG
CCTCGGCCACCACCTTGGACCAAAGTAAAGCGTGGAATCGTTACCGCCTCCCCAACACGCTGAAACCCGA
TTCCTACCGGGTGACGCTGAGACCGTACCTCACCCCCAATGACAGGGGCCTGTACGTTTTTAAGGGCTCC
AGCACCGTCCGTTTCACCTGCAAGGAGGCCACTGACGTCATCATCATCCACAGCAAGAAGCTCAACTACA
CCCTCAGCCAGGGGCACAGGGTGGTCCTGCGTGGTGTGGGAGGCTCCCAGCCCCCCGACATTGACAAGAC
TGAGCTGGTGGAGCCCACCGAGTACCTGGTGGTGCACCTCAAGGGCTCCCTGGTGAAGGACAGCCAGTAT
GAGATGGACAGCGAGTTCGAGGGGGAGTTGGCAGATGACCTGGCGGGCTTCTACCGCAGCGAGTACATGG
AGGGCAATGTCAGAAAGGTGGTGGCCACTACACAGATGCAGGCTGCAGATGCCCGGAAGTCCTTCCCATG
CTTCGATGAGCCGGCCATGAAGGCCGAGTTCAACATCACGCTTATCCACCCCAAGGACCTGACAGCCCTG
TCCAACATGCTTCCCAAAGGTCCCAGCACCCCACTTCCAGAAGACCCCAACTGGAATGTCACTGAGTTCC
ACACCACGCCCAAGATGTCCACGTACTTGCTGGCCTTCATTGTCAGTGAGTTCGACTACGTGGAGAAGCA
GGCATCCAATGGTGTCTTGATCCGGATCTGGGCCCGGCCCAGTGCCATTGCGGCGGGCCACGGCGATTAT
GCCCTGAACGTGACGGGCCCCATCCTTAACTTCTTTGCTGGTCATTATGACACACCCTACCCACTCCCAA
AATCAGACCAGATTGGCCTGCCAGACTTCAACGCCGGCGCCATGGAGAACTGGGGACTGGTGACCTACCG
GGAGAACTCCCTGCTGTTCGACCCCCTGTCCTCCTCCAGCAGCAACAAGGAGCGGGTGGTCACTGTGATT
GCTCATGAGCTGGCCCACCAGTGGTTCGGGAACCTGGTGACCATAGAGTGGTGGAATGACCTGTGGCTGA
ACGAGGGCTTCGCCTCCTACGTGGAGTACCTGGGTGCTGACTATGCGGAGCCCACCTGGAACTTGAAAGA
CCTCATGGTGCTGAATGATGTGTACCGCGTGATGGCAGTGGATGCACTGGCCTCCTCCCACCCGCTGTCC
ACACCCGCCTCGGAGATCAACACGCCGGCCCAGATCAGTGAGCTGTTTGACGCCATCTCCTACAGCAAGG
GCGCCTCAGTCCTCAGGATGCTCTCCAGCTTCCTGTCCGAGGACGTATTCAAGCAGGGCCTGGCGTCCTA
CCTCCACACCTTTGCCTACCAGAACACCATCTACCTGAACCTGTGGGACCACCTGCAGGAGGCTGTGAAC
AACCGGTCCATCCAACTCCCCACCACCGTGCGGGACATCATGAACCGCTGGACCCTGCAGATGGGCTTCC
CGGTCATCACGGTGGATACCAGCACGGGGACCCTTTCCCAGGAGCACTTCCTCCTTGACCCCGATTCCAA
TGTTACCCGCCCCTCAGAATTCAACTACGTGTGGATTGTGCCCATCACATCCATCAGAGATGGCAGACAG
CAGCAGGACTACTGGCTGATAGATGTAAGAGCCCAGAACGATCTCTTCAGCACATCAGGCAATGAGTGGG
TCCTGCTGAACCTCAATGTGACGGGCTATTACCGGGTGAACTACGACGAAGAGAACTGGAGGAAGATTCA
GACTCAGCTGCAGAGAGACCACTCGGCCATCCCTGTCATCAATCGGGCACAGATCATTAATGACGCCTTC
AACCTGGCCAGTGCCCATAAGGTCCCTGTCACTCTGGCGCTGAACAACACCCTCTTCCTGATTGAAGAGA
GACAGTACATGCCCTGGGAGGCCGCCCTGAGCAGCCTGAGCTACTTCAAGCTCATGTTTGACCGCTCCGA
GGTCTATGGCCCCATGAAGAACTACCTGAAGAAGCAGGTCACACCCCTCTTCATTCACTTCAGAAATAAT
ACCAACAACTGGAGGGAGATCCCAGAAAACCTGATGGACCAGTACAGCGAGGTTAATGCCATCAGCACCG
CCTGCTCCAACGGAGTTCCAGAGTGTGAGGAGATGGTCTCTGGCCTTTTCAAGCAGTGGATGGAGAACCC
CAATAATAACCCGATCCACCCCAACCTGCGGTCCACCGTCTACTGCAACGCTATCGCCCAGGGCGGGGAG
GAGGAGTGGGACTTCGCCTGGGAGCAGTTCCGAAATGCCACACTGGTCAATGAGGCTGACAAGCTCCGGG
CAGCCCTGGCCTGCAGCAAAGAGTTGTGGATCCTGAACAGGTACCTGAGCTACACCCTGAACCCGGACTT
AATCCGGAAGCAGGACGCCACCTCTACCATCATCAGCATTACCAACAACGTCATTGGGCAAGGTCTGGTC
TGGGACTTTGTCCAGAGCAACTGGAAGAAGCTTTTTAACGATTATGGTGGTGGCTCGTTCTCCTTCTCCA
ACCTCATCCAGGCAGTGACACGACGATTCTCCACCGAGTATGAGCTGCAGCAGCTGGAGCAGTTCAAGAA
GGACAACGAGGAAACAGGCTTCGGCTCAGGCACCCGGGCCCTGGAGCAAGCCCTGGAGAAGACGAAAGCC
AACATCAAGTGGGTGAAGGAGAACAAGGAGGTGGTGCTCCAGTGGTTCACAGAAAACAGCAAATAGAACC
CAGCTTTCTTGTACAAAGTGGTGACGTAAGCTAGGGGCCCGTTTAAACCCGCTGATCAGCCTCGACTGTG
CCTTCTAGTTGCCAGCCATCTGTTGTTTGCCCCTCCCCCGTGCCTTCCTTGACCCTGGAAGGTGCCACTC
CCACTGTCCTTTCCTAATAAAATGAGGAAATTGCATCGCATTGTCTGAGTAGGTGTCATTCTATTCTGGG
GGGTGGGGTGGGGCAGGACAGCAAGGGGGAGGATTGGGAAGACAATAGCAGGCATGCTGGGGATGCGGTG
GGCTCTATGGCTTCTGAGGCGGAAAGAACCAGCTGGGGCTCTAGGGGGTATCCCC
[124 nt withheld, positions 7406-7529]
C
[91 nt withheld, positions 7531-7621]
AGGGTGATGGTTCACGTACCTAGAAGTTCCTATTCCGAAGTTCCTATTCTCTAGAAAGTATAGGAACTTC
CTTGGCCAAAAAGCCTGAACTCACCGCGACGTCTGTCGAGAAGTTTCTGATCGAAAAGTTCGACAGCGTC
TCCGACCTGATGCAGCTCTCGGAGGGCGAAGAATCTCGTGCTTTCAGCTTCGATGTAGGAGGGCGTGGAT
ATGTCCTGCGGGTAAATAGCTGCGCCGATGGTTTCTACAAAGATCGTTATGTTTATCGGCACTTTGCATC
GGCCGCGCTCCCGATTCCGGAAGTGCTTGACATTGGGGAATTCAGCGAGAGCCTGACCTATTGCATCTCC
CGCCGTGCACAGGGTGTCACGTTGCAAGACCTGCCTGAAACCGAACTGCCCGCTGTTCTGCAGCCGGTCG
CGGAGGCCATGGATGCGATCGCTGCGGCCGATCTTAGCCAGACGAGCGGGTTCGGCCCATTCGGACCGCA
AGGAATCGGTCAATACACTACATGGCGTGATTTCATATGCGCGATTGCTGATCCCCATGTGTATCACTGG
CAAACTGTGATGGACGACACCGTCAGTGCGTCCGTCGCGCAGGCTCTCGATGAGCTGATGCTTTGGGCCG
AGGACTGCCCCGAAGTCCGGCACCTCGTGCACGCGGATTTCGGCTCCAACAATGTCCTGACGGACAATGG
CCGCATAACAGCGGTCATTGACTGGAGCGAGGCGATGTTCGGGGATTCCCAATACGAGGTCGCCAACATC
TTCTTCTGGAGGCCGTGGTTGGCTTGTATGGAGCAGCAGACGCGCTACTTCGAGCGGAGGCATCCGGAGC
TTGCAGGATCGCCGCGGCTCCGGGCGTATATGCTCCGCATTGGTCTTGACCAACTCTATCAGAGCTTGGT
TGACGGCAATTTCGATGATGCAGCTTGGGCGCAGGGTCGATGCGACGCAATCGTCCGATCCGGAGCCGGG
ACTGTCGGGCGTACACAAATCGCCCGCAGAAGCGCGGCCGTCTGGACCGATGGCTGTGTAGAAGTACTCG
CCGATAGTGGAAACCGACGCCCCAGCACTCGTCCGAGGGCAAAGGAATAGCACGTACTACGAGATTTCGA
TTCCACCGCCGCCTTCTATGAAAGGTTGGGCTTCGGAATCGTTTTCCGGGACGCCGGCTGGATGATCCTC
CAGCGCGGGGATCTCATGCTGGAGTTCTTCGCCCACCCCAACTTGTTTATTGCAGCTTATAATGGTTACA
AATAAAGCAATAGCATCACAAATTTCACAAATAAAGCATTTTTTTCACTGCATTCTAGTTGTGGTTTGTC
CAAACTCATCAATGTATCTTATCATGTCTGTATACCGTCGACCTCTAGCTAGAGCTTGGCGTAATCATGG
TCATAGCTGTTTCCTGTGTGAAATTGTTATCCGCTCACAATTCCACACAACATACGAGCCGGAAGCATAA
AGTGTAAAGCCTGGGGTGCCTAATGAGTGAGCTAACTCACATTAATTGCGTTGCGCTCACTGCCCGCTTT
CCAGTCGGGAAACCTGTCGTGCCAGCTGCATTAATGAATCGGCCAACGCGCGGGGAGAGGC
